Addgene plasmid #143077: TFORF0817
Purpose: Lentiviral vector for overexpressing transcription factor ORFs with unique 24-bp barcodes. Barcodes facilitate identification of transcription factors in pooled screens.
Depositing lab: Feng Zhang. Depositing organization: Broad Institute. Publication: A transcription factor atlas of directed differentiation. Joung J, Ma S, Tay T, Geiger-Schuller KR, Kirchgatterer PC, Verdine VK, Guo B, Arias-Garcia MA, Allen WE, Singh A, Kuksenko O, Abudayyeh OO, Gootenberg JS, Fu Z, Macrae RK, Buenrostro JD, Regev A, Zhang F. Cell. 2023 Jan 5;186(1):209-229.e26. doi: 10.1016/j.cell.2022.11.026. PubMed 36608654.
Backbone
  Vector backbone: pLX_TRC317
  Backbone manufacturer: Broad Institute Genetic Perturbation Platform
  Backbone size w/o insert (bp): 8264
  Vector type: Mammalian Expression, Lentiviral
  Selectable markers: Puromycin
Growth in bacteria
  Bacterial resistance: Ampicillin, 100 μg/mL
  Growth temperature: 37°C
  Growth strain: NEB Stable
  Copy number: High Copy
Gene/Insert
  Gene/Insert name: LHX3
  Species: H. sapiens (human)
  Insert size (bp): 1295
  Entrez Gene: LHX3 (a.k.a. CPHD3, LIM3, M2-LHX3)
  Promoter: EF1a
  Cloning method: Unknown
  Sequencing primers: 5′ GGGTGGAGACTGAAGTTAGGCCAG; 3′ CACATAGCGTAAAAGGAGCAACATAG
Terms and licenses: Academic/Nonprofit Terms; Industry Terms: Not Available to Industry
Depositor comments: NM_178138,ENST00000371748 . The transcription factor ORF portion of this plasmid was synthesized by Genewiz. Please test multiple small colonies in case of plasmid recombination. To make this collection available in a timely manner, a portion of this collection was not fully sequenced by Addgene. If an Addgene verified full plasmid sequence is not available, please contact us prior to placing an order to request the full sequence.
How to cite: TFORF0817 was a gift from Feng Zhang (Addgene plasmid # 143077 ; http://n2t.net/addgene:143077 ; RRID:Addgene_143077)
