[The description below was written by a language model from this plasmid's Addgene catalogue record and pLannotate feature annotations shown in this document.]
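Description:
TFORF0817 is a lentiviral mammalian expression plasmid built on the pLX_TRC317 backbone. It carries the human LHX3 open reading frame as one member of a barcoded transcription factor ORF collection. It is propagated in E. coli through a high-copy ColE1/pUC-type origin with ampicillin resistance (AmpR), and the backbone also retains an f1 origin and remnants of a lac/lacZα cloning region flanked by T3 and T7 promoters. The depositor warns that the plasmid can recombine, as is common for LTR-containing vectors.

The viral portion has a third-generation, self-inactivating layout. An RSV promoter drives a truncated HIV-1 5' LTR, followed by the Ψ packaging signal with a gag fragment, the Rev response element, a cPPT/CTS and a ΔU3 3' LTR with a downstream SV40 polyadenylation signal. Two expression units sit between the LTRs. An SV40 early promoter/origin drives the puromycin N-acetyltransferase gene, which allows selection of transduced cells. A full EF-1α promoter drives LHX3, a LIM-homeobox transcriptional activator involved in pituitary, interneuron and motor neuron development. A WPRE downstream of the ORF enhances transcript stability and expression.

According to the record, each clone in the collection carries a unique 24-bp barcode. The feature table does not annotate the barcode. It may lie in the short interval between the ORF and the WPRE, where only a small U6-like fragment is called, but the record does not confirm this. The stated purpose is constitutive overexpression of transcription factors, with the barcodes used to identify each factor in pooled screens such as directed-differentiation studies.
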