Features (pLannotate 1.2.2; 31 found; start..end, strand, type, name):
      5..231     +  promoter       RSV promoter: Rous sarcoma virus enhancer/promoter
    232..412     +  LTR            5' LTR (truncated): truncated 5' long terminal repeat (LTR) from HIV-1
    459..584     +  misc_feature   HIV-1 Ψ: packaging signal of human immunodeficiency virus type 1
    568..931     +  CDS            HIV-1 gag (fragment): gag protein from human immunodeficiency virus 1; gag
   1077..1310    +  misc_feature   RRE: The Rev response element (RRE) of HIV-1 allows for Rev-dependent mRNA export from the nucleus to the cytoplasm.
   1687..1713    +  CDS            Rev (fragment): human immunodeficiency virus 1 (HIV-1) Rev protein; rev; enhances nuclear export of unspliced and incompletely spliced viral mRNAs
   1720..1743    +  promoter       SV40 promoter (fragment): SV40 early promoter
   1744..1815    +  promoter       SV40 promoter (fragment): SV40 enhancer and early promoter
   1839..1974    +  rep_origin     SV40 ori: SV40 origin of replication
   2020..2616    +  CDS            PuroR (fragment): puromycin N-acetyltransferase; pac from Streptomyces; confers resistance to puromycin
   2665..2782    +  misc_feature   cPPT/CTS: central polypurine tract and central termination sequence of HIV-1
   2847..2913    +  CDS            small t antigen (fragment): SV40 (simian virus 40) small t antigen
   2920..4098    +  promoter       EF-1α promoter: strong constitutive promoter for human elongation factor EF-1α
   4115..5305    +  CDS            LHX3: LHX3_HUMAN - Experimental evidence at protein level: Swiss-Prot protein existence level 1. Acts as a transcriptional activator. Binds to and activates the promoter of the alpha-glycoprotein gene, and synergistically enhances transcription from the prolactin promoter in cooperation with POU1F1/Pit-1 (By similarity). Required for the establishment of the specialized cells of the pituitary gland and the nervous system. Involved in the development of interneurons and motor neurons in cooperation with LDB1 and ISL1. From Homo sapiens (Human).
   5321..5374    +  promoter       U6 promoter (fragment): RNA polymerase III promoter for human U6 snRNA
   5416..6004    +  misc_feature   WPRE: woodchuck hepatitis virus posttranscriptional regulatory element
   6055..6074    +  misc_feature   cPPT/CTS (fragment): central polypurine tract and central termination sequence of HIV-1
   6076..6309    +  LTR            3' LTR (ΔU3): self-inactivating 3' long terminal repeat (LTR) from HIV-1
   6387..6508    +  polyA_signal   SV40 poly(A) signal: SV40 polyadenylation signal
   6548..6683    +  rep_origin     SV40 ori: SV40 origin of replication
   6704..6722    -  promoter       T7 promoter: promoter for bacteriophage T7 RNA polymerase
   6730..6885    +  CDS            lacZα (fragment): LacZα fragment of β-galactosidase; lacZ fragment
   6890..7318    +  rep_origin     f1 ori (sequence partly withheld): f1 bacteriophage origin of replication; arrow indicates direction of (+) strand synthesis
   7371..7475    +  promoter       AmpR promoter: bla
   7476..8336    +  CDS            AmpR: β-lactamase; bla; confers resistance to ampicillin, carbenicillin, and related antibiotics
   8507..9095    +  rep_origin     ori: high-copy-number ColE1/pMB1/pBR322/pUC origin of replication
   9278..9370    +  CDS            lacI (fragment): lac repressor; lacI; The lac repressor binds to the lac operator to inhibit transcription in E. coli. This inhibition can be relieved by adding lactose or isopropyl-β-D-thiogalactopyranoside (IPTG).
   9383..9404    +  protein_bind   CAP binding site: CAP binding activates transcription in the presence of cAMP. E. coli catabolite activator protein
   9419..9449    +  promoter       lac promoter: promoter for the E. coli lac operon
   9457..9473    +  protein_bind   lac operator: The lac repressor binds to the lac operator to inhibit transcription in E. coli. This inhibition can be relieved by adding lactose or isopropyl-β-D-thiogalactopyranoside (IPTG). lac repressor encoded by lacI
   9518..9536    +  promoter       T3 promoter: promoter for bacteriophage T3 RNA polymerase
>Addgene plasmid #143077 | TFORF0817 | addgene full sequence | sequence record 391516 | Addgene NGS Result
TTAATGTAGTCTTATGCAATACTCTTGTAGTCTTGCAACATGGTAACGATGAGTTAGCAACATGCCTTAC
AAGGAGAGAAAAAGCACCGTGCATGCCGATTGGTGGAAGTAAGGTGGTACGATCGTGCCTTATTAGGAAG
GCAACAGACGGGTCTGACATGGATTGGACGAACCACTGAATTGCCGCATTGCAGAGATATTGTATTTAAG
TGCCTAGCTCGATACATAAACGGGTCTCTCTGGTTAGACCAGATCTGAGCCTGGGAGCTCTCTGGCTAAC
TAGGGAACCCACTGCTTAAGCCTCAATAAAGCTTGCCTTGAGTGCTTCAAGTAGTGTGTGCCCGTCTGTT
GTGTGACTCTGGTAACTAGAGATCCCTCAGACCCTTTTAGTCAGTGTGGAAAATCTCTAGCAGTGGCGCC
CGAACAGGGACTTGAAAGCGAAAGGGAAACCAGAGGAGCTCTCTCGACGCAGGACTCGGCTTGCTGAAGC
GCGCACGGCAAGAGGCGAGGGGCGGCGACTGGTGAGTACGCCAAAAATTTTGACTAGCGGAGGCTAGAAG
GAGAGAGATGGGTGCGAGAGCGTCAGTATTAAGCGGGGGAGAATTAGATCGCGATGGGAAAAAATTCGGT
TAAGGCCAGGGGGAAAGAAAAAATATAAATTAAAACATATAGTATGGGCAAGCAGGGAGCTAGAACGATT
CGCAGTTAATCCTGGCCTGTTAGAAACATCAGAAGGCTGTAGACAAATACTGGGACAGCTACAACCATCC
CTTCAGACAGGATCAGAAGAACTTAGATCATTATATAATACAGTAGCAACCCTCTATTGTGTGCATCAAA
GGATAGAGATAAAAGACACCAAGGAAGCTTTAGACAAGATAGAGGAAGAGCAAAACAAAAGTAAGACCAC
CGCACAGCAAGCGGCCGCTGATCTTCAGACCTGGAGGAGGAGATATGAGGGACAATTGGAGAAGTGAATT
ATATAAATATAAAGTAGTAAAAATTGAACCATTAGGAGTAGCACCCACCAAGGCAAAGAGAAGAGTGGTG
CAGAGAGAAAAAAGAGCAGTGGGAATAGGAGCTTTGTTCCTTGGGTTCTTGGGAGCAGCAGGAAGCACTA
TGGGCGCAGCGTCAATGACGCTGACGGTACAGGCCAGACAATTATTGTCTGGTATAGTGCAGCAGCAGAA
CAATTTGCTGAGGGCTATTGAGGCGCAACAGCATCTGTTGCAACTCACAGTCTGGGGCATCAAGCAGCTC
CAGGCAAGAATCCTGGCTGTGGAAAGATACCTAAAGGATCAACAGCTCCTGGGGATTTGGGGTTGCTCTG
GAAAACTCATTTGCACCACTGCTGTGCCTTGGAATGCTAGTTGGAGTAATAAATCTCTGGAACAGATTTG
GAATCACACGACCTGGATGGAGTGGGACAGAGAAATTAACAATTACACAAGCTTAATACACTCCTTAATT
GAAGAATCGCAAAACCAGCAAGAAAAGAATGAACAAGAATTATTGGAATTAGATAAATGGGCAAGTTTGT
GGAATTGGTTTAACATAACAAATTGGCTGTGGTATATAAAATTATTCATAATGATAGTAGGAGGCTTGGT
AGGTTTAAGAATAGTTTTTGCTGTACTTTCTATAGTGAATAGAGTTAGGCAGGGATATTCACCATTATCG
TTTCAGACCCACCTCCCAACCCCGAGGGGACCCATGCATTGCATCTCAATTAGTCAGCAACCAGGTGTGG
AAAGTCCCCAGGCTCCCCAGCAGGCAGAAGTATGCAAAGCATGCGTCTCAATTAGTCAGCAACCATAGTC
CCGCCCCTAACTCCGCCCATCCCGCCCCTAACTCCGCCCAGTTCCGCCCATTCTCCGCCCCATGGCTGAC
TAATTTTTTTTATTTATGCAGAGGCCGAGGCCGCCTCGGCCTCTGAGCTATTCCAGAAGTAGTGAGGAGG
CTTTTTTGGAGGCCTAGGCTTTTGCAAAAAGCTTTCTAGAGGTACCACCGGAGCTTACCATGACCGAGTA
CAAGCCCACGGTGCGCCTCGCCACCCGCGACGACGTCCCCAGGGCCGTACGCACCCTCGCCGCCGCGTTC
GCCGACTACCCCGCCACGCGCCACACCGTCGATCCGGACCGCCACATCGAGCGGGTCACCGAGCTGCAAG
AACTCTTCCTCACGCGCGTCGGGCTCGACATCGGCAAGGTGTGGGTCGCGGACGACGGCGCCGCCGTGGC
GGTCTGGACCACGCCGGAGAGCGTCGAAGCGGGGGCGGTGTTCGCCGAGATCGGCCCGCGCATGGCCGAG
TTGAGCGGTTCCCGGCTGGCCGCGCAGCAACAGATGGAAGGCCTCCTGGCGCCGCACCGGCCCAAGGAGC
CCGCGTGGTTCCTGGCCACCGTCGGCGTCTCGCCCGACCACCAGGGCAAGGGTCTGGGCAGCGCCGTCGT
GCTCCCCGGAGTGGAGGCGGCCGAGCGCGCCGGGGTGCCCGCCTTCCTGGAGACCTCCGCGCCCCGCAAC
CTCCCCTTCTACGAGCGGCTCGGCTTCACCGTCACCGCCGACGTCGAGGTGCCCGAAGGACCGCGCACCT
GGTGCATGACCCGCAAGCCCGGTGCCAGTTAACGAATTCTAGATCTTGAGACAAATGGCAGTATTCATCC
ACAATTTTAAAAGAAAAGGGGGGATTGGGGGGTACAGTGCAGGGGAAAGAATAGTAGACATAATAGCAAC
AGACATACAAACTAAAGAATTACAAAAACAAATTACAAAAATTCAAAATTTTCGGGTTTATTACAGGGAC
AGCAGAGATCCACTTTGGCGCCGGCTCGAGGCCTGCAGGTGCAAAGATGGATAAAGTTTTAAACAGAGAG
GAATCTTTGCAGCTAATGGACCTTCTAGGTCTTGAAAGGAGTGGGAATTGGCTCCGGTGCCCGTCAGTGG
GCAGAGCGCACATCGCCCACAGTCCCCGAGAAGTTGGGGGGAGGGGTCGGCAATTGAACCGGTGCCTAGA
GAAGGTGGCGCGGGGTAAACTGGGAAAGTGATGTCGTGTACTGGCTCCGCCTTTTTCCCGAGGGTGGGGG
AGAACCGTATATAAGTGCAGTAGTCGCCGTGAACGTTCTTTTTCGCAACGGGTTTGCCGCCAGAACACAG
GTAAGTGCCGTGTGTGGTTCCCGCGGGCCTGGCCTCTTTACGGGTTATGGCCCTTGCGTGCCTTGAATTA
CTTCCACCTGGCTGCAGTACGTGATTCTTGATCCCGAGCTTCGGGTTGGAAGTGGGTGGGAGAGTTCGAG
GCCTTGCGCTTAAGGAGCCCCTTCGCCTCGTGCTTGAGTTGAGGCCTGGCCTGGGCGCTGGGGCCGCCGC
GTGCGAATCTGGTGGCACCTTCGCGCCTGTCTCGCTGCTTTCGATAAGTCTCTAGCCATTTAAAATTTTT
GATGACCTGCTGCGACGCTTTTTTTCTGGCAAGATAGTCTTGTAAATGCGGGCCAAGATCTGCACACTGG
TATTTCGGTTTTTGGGGCCGCGGGCGGCGACGGGGCCCGTGCGTCCCAGCGCACATGTTCGGCGAGGCGG
GGCCTGCGAGCGCGGCCACCGAGAATCGGACGGGGGTAGTCTCAAGCTGGCCGGCCTGCTCTGGTGCCTG
GCCTCGCGCCGCCGTGTATCGCCCCGCCCTGGGCGGCAAGGCTGGCCCGGTCGGCACCAGTTGCGTGAGC
GGAAAGATGGCCGCTTCCCGGCCCTGCTGCAGGGAGCTCAAAATGGAGGACGCGGCGCTCGGGAGAGCGG
GCGGGTGAGTCACCCACACAAAGGAAAAGGGCCTTTCCGTCCTCAGCCGTCGCTTCATGTGACTCCACGG
AGTACCGGGCGCCGTCCAGGCACCTCGATTAGTTCTCGAGCTTTTGGAGTACGTCGTCTTTAGGTTGGGG
GGAGGGGTTTTATGCGATGGAGTTTCCCCACACTGAGTGGGTGGAGACTGAAGTTAGGCCAGCTTGGCAC
TTGATGTAATTCTCCTTGGAATTTGCCCTTTTTGAGTTTGGATCTTGGTTCATTCTCAAGCCTCAGACAG
TGGTTCAAAGTTTTTTTCTTCCATTTCAGGTGTCGTGAGGCTAGCACCGCCACCATGCTGCTGGAAACGG
GGCTCGAGCGCGACCGAGCGAGGCCCGGGGCCGCCGCCGTCTGCACCTTGGGCGGGACTCGGGAGATCCC
GCTGTGCGCTGGCTGTGACCAGCACATCCTGGACCGCTTCATCCTCAAGGCTCTGGACCGCCACTGGCAC
AGCAAGTGTCTCAAGTGCAGCGACTGCCACACGCCACTGGCCGAGCGCTGCTTCAGCCGAGGGGAGAGCG
TTTACTGCAAGGACGACTTTTTCAAGCGCTTCGGGACCAAGTGCGCCGCGTGCCAGCTGGGCATCCCGCC
CACGCAGGTGGTGCGCCGCGCCCAGGACTTCGTGTACCACCTGCACTGCTTTGCCTGCGTCGTGTGCAAG
CGGCAGCTGGCCACGGGCGACGAGTTCTACCTCATGGAGGACAGCCGGCTCGTGTGCAAGGCGGACTACG
AAACCGCCAAGCAGCGAGAGGCCGAGGCCACGGCCAAGCGGCCGCGCACGACCATCACCGCCAAGCAGCT
GGAGACGCTGAAGAGCGCTTACAACACCTCGCCCAAGCCGGCGCGCCACGTGCGCGAGCAGCTCTCGTCC
GAGACGGGCCTGGACATGCGCGTGGTGCAGGTTTGGTTCCAGAACCGCCGGGCCAAGGAGAAGAGGCTGA
AGAAGGACGCCGGCCGGCAGCGCTGGGGGCAGTATTTCCGCAACATGAAGCGCTCCCGCGGCGGCTCCAA
GTCGGACAAGGACAGCGTTCAGGAGGGGCAGGACAGCGACGCTGAGGTCTCCTTCCCCGATGAGCCTTCC
TTGGCGGAAATGGGCCCGGCCAATGGCCTCTACGGGAGCTTGGGGGAACCCACCCAGGCCTTGGGCCGGC
CCTCGGGAGCCCTGGGCAACTTCTCCCTGGAGCATGGAGGCCTGGCAGGCCCAGAGCAGTACCGAGAGCT
GCGTCCCGGCAGCCCCTACGGTGTCCCCCCATCCCCCGCCGCCCCGCAGAGCCTCCCTGGCCCCCAGCCC
CTCCTCTCCAGCCTGGTGTACCCAGACACCAGCTTGGGCCTTGTGCCCTCGGGAGCCCCCGGCGGGCCCC
CACCCATGAGGGTGCTGGCAGGGAACGGACCCAGTTCTGACCTATCCACGGGGAGCAGCGGGGGTTACCC
CGACTTCCCTGCCAGCCCCGCCTCCTGGCTGGATGAGGTAGACCACGCTCAGTTCTAGTAATGAACTAGT
CCGTAACTTGAAAGTATTTCGATTTCTTGGCTTTATATATCTTGTGGAAAGGACGATGACAACCCATTTG
AAGTGCAGCTACGCGTTAAGTCGACAATCAACCTCTGGATTACAAAATTTGTGAAAGATTGACTGGTATT
CTTAACTATGTTGCTCCTTTTACGCTATGTGGATACGCTGCTTTAATGCCTTTGTATCATGCTATTGCTT
CCCGTATGGCTTTCATTTTCTCCTCCTTGTATAAATCCTGGTTGCTGTCTCTTTATGAGGAGTTGTGGCC
CGTTGTCAGGCAACGTGGCGTGGTGTGCACTGTGTTTGCTGACGCAACCCCCACTGGTTGGGGCATTGCC
ACCACCTGTCAGCTCCTTTCCGGGACTTTCGCTTTCCCCCTCCCTATTGCCACGGCGGAACTCATCGCCG
CCTGCCTTGCCCGCTGCTGGACAGGGGCTCGGCTGTTGGGCACTGACAATTCCGTGGTGTTGTCGGGGAA
ATCATCGTCCTTTCCTTGGCTGCTCGCCTGTGTTGCCACCTGGATTCTGCGCGGGACGTCCTTCTGCTAC
GTCCCTTCGGCCCTCAATCCAGCGGACCTTCCTTCCCGCGGCCTGCTGCCGGCTCTGCGGCCTCTTCCGC
GTCTTCGCCTTCGCCCTCAGACGAGTCGGATCTCCCTTTGGGCCGCCTCCCCGCGTCGACTTTAAGACCA
ATGACTTACAAGGCAGCTGTAGATCTTAGCCACTTTTTAAAAGAAAAGGGGGGACTGGAAGGGCTAATTC
ACTCCCAACGAAGACAAGATCTGCTTTTTGCTTGTACTGGGTCTCTCTGGTTAGACCAGATCTGAGCCTG
GGAGCTCTCTGGCTAACTAGGGAACCCACTGCTTAAGCCTCAATAAAGCTTGCCTTGAGTGCTTCAAGTA
GTGTGTGCCCGTCTGTTGTGTGACTCTGGTAACTAGAGATCCCTCAGACCCTTTTAGTCAGTGTGGAAAA
TCTCTAGCAGTACGTATAGTAGTTCATGTCATCTTATTATTCAGTATTTATAACTTGCAAAGAAATGAAT
ATCAGAGAGTGAGAGGAACTTGTTTATTGCAGCTTATAATGGTTACAAATAAAGCAATAGCATCACAAAT
TTCACAAATAAAGCATTTTTTTCACTGCATTCTAGTTGTGGTTTGTCCAAACTCATCAATGTATCTTATC
ATGTCTGGCTCTAGCTATCCCGCCCCTAACTCCGCCCATCCCGCCCCTAACTCCGCCCAGTTCCGCCCAT
TCTCCGCCCCATGGCTGACTAATTTTTTTTATTTATGCAGAGGCCGAGGCCGCCTCGGCCTCTGAGCTAT
TCCAGAAGTAGTGAGGAGGCTTTTTTGGAGGCCTAGGGACGTACCCAATTCGCCCTATAGTGAGTCGTAT
TACGCGCGCTCACTGGCCGTCGTTTTACAACGTCGTGACTGGGAAAACCCTGGCGTTACCCAACTTAATC
GCCTTGCAGCACATCCCCCTTTCGCCAGCTGGCGTAATAGCGAAGAGGCCCGCACCGATCGCCCTTCCCA
ACAGTTGCGCAGCCTGAATGGCGAATGGG
[124 nt withheld, positions 6890-7013]
C
[91 nt withheld, positions 7015-7105]
A
[49 nt withheld, positions 7107-7155]
CCTTTGACGTTGGAGTCCACGTTCTTT
[37 nt withheld, positions 7183-7219]
ACCCTATCTCGGTCTATTCTTTTGATTTATAAGGGATTTTGCCGATTTCGGCCTATTGGTTAAAAAATGA
GCTGATTTAACAAAAATTTAACGCGAATTTTAACAAAATATTAACGCTTACAATTTAGGTGGCACTTTTC
GGGGAAATGTGCGCGGAACCCCTATTTGTTTATTTTTCTAAATACATTCAAATATGTATCCGCTCATGAG
ACAATAACCCTGATAAATGCTTCAATAATATTGAAAAAGGAAGAGTATGAGTATTCAACATTTCCGTGTC
GCCCTTATTCCCTTTTTTGCGGCATTTTGCCTTCCTGTTTTTGCTCACCCAGAAACGCTGGTGAAAGTAA
AAGATGCTGAAGATCAGTTGGGTGCACGAGTGGGTTACATCGAACTGGATCTCAACAGCGGTAAGATCCT
TGAGAGTTTTCGCCCCGAAGAACGTTTTCCAATGATGAGCACTTTTAAAGTTCTGCTATGTGGCGCGGTA
TTATCCCGTATTGACGCCGGGCAAGAGCAACTCGGTCGCCGCATACACTATTCTCAGAATGACTTGGTTG
AGTACTCACCAGTCACAGAAAAGCATCTTACGGATGGCATGACAGTAAGAGAATTATGCAGTGCTGCCAT
AACCATGAGTGATAACACTGCGGCCAACTTACTTCTGACAACGATCGGAGGACCGAAGGAGCTAACCGCT
TTTTTGCACAACATGGGGGATCATGTAACTCGCCTTGATCGTTGGGAACCGGAGCTGAATGAAGCCATAC
CAAACGACGAGCGTGACACCACGATGCCTGTAGCAATGGCAACAACGTTGCGCAAACTATTAACTGGCGA
ACTACTTACTCTAGCTTCCCGGCAACAATTAATAGACTGGATGGAGGCGGATAAAGTTGCAGGACCACTT
CTGCGCTCGGCCCTTCCGGCTGGCTGGTTTATTGCTGATAAATCTGGAGCCGGTGAGCGTGGGTCTCGCG
GTATCATTGCAGCACTGGGGCCAGATGGTAAGCCCTCCCGTATCGTAGTTATCTACACGACGGGGAGTCA
GGCAACTATGGATGAACGAAATAGACAGATCGCTGAGATAGGTGCCTCACTGATTAAGCATTGGTAACTG
TCAGACCAAGTTTACTCATATATACTTTAGATTGATTTAAAACTTCATTTTTAATTTAAAAGGATCTAGG
TGAAGATCCTTTTTGATAATCTCATGACCAAAATCCCTTAACGTGAGTTTTCGTTCCACTGAGCGTCAGA
CCCCGTAGAAAAGATCAAAGGATCTTCTTGAGATCCTTTTTTTCTGCGCGTAATCTGCTGCTTGCAAACA
AAAAAACCACCGCTACCAGCGGTGGTTTGTTTGCCGGATCAAGAGCTACCAACTCTTTTTCCGAAGGTAA
CTGGCTTCAGCAGAGCGCAGATACCAAATACTGTTCTTCTAGTGTAGCCGTAGTTAGGCCACCACTTCAA
GAACTCTGTAGCACCGCCTACATACCTCGCTCTGCTAATCCTGTTACCAGTGGCTGCTGCCAGTGGCGAT
AAGTCGTGTCTTACCGGGTTGGACTCAAGACGATAGTTACCGGATAAGGCGCAGCGGTCGGGCTGAACGG
GGGGTTCGTGCACACAGCCCAGCTTGGAGCGAACGACCTACACCGAACTGAGATACCTACAGCGTGAGCT
ATGAGAAAGCGCCACGCTTCCCGAAGGGAGAAAGGCGGACAGGTATCCGGTAAGCGGCAGGGTCGGAACA
GGAGAGCGCACGAGGGAGCTTCCAGGGGGAAACGCCTGGTATCTTTATAGTCCTGTCGGGTTTCGCCACC
TCTGACTTGAGCGTCGATTTTTGTGATGCTCGTCAGGGGGGCGGAGCCTATGGAAAAACGCCAGCAACGC
GGCCTTTTTACGGTTCCTGGCCTTTTGCTGGCCTTTTGCTCACATGTTCTTTCCTGCGTTATCCCCTGAT
TCTGTGGATAACCGTATTACCGCCTTTGAGTGAGCTGATACCGCTCGCCGCAGCCGAACGACCGAGCGCA
GCGAGTCAGTGAGCGAGGAAGCGGAAGAGCGCCCAATACGCAAACCGCCTCTCCCCGCGCGTTGGCCGAT
TCATTAATGCAGCTGGCACGACAGGTTTCCCGACTGGAAAGCGGGCAGTGAGCGCAACGCAATTAATGTG
AGTTAGCTCACTCATTAGGCACCCCAGGCTTTACACTTTATGCTTCCGGCTCGTATGTTGTGTGGAATTG
TGAGCGGATAACAATTTCACACAGGAAACAGCTATGACCATGATTACGCCAAGCGCGCAATTAACCCTCA
CTAAAGGGAACAAAAGCTGGAGCTGCAAGC
