>Addgene plasmid #143077 | TFORF0817 | depositor partial sequence | sequence record 281369 | Insert
ACCGCCACCATGCTGCTGGAAACGGGGCTCGAGCGCGACCGAGCGAGGCCCGGGGCCGCCGCCGTCTGCA
CCTTGGGCGGGACTCGGGAGATCCCGCTGTGCGCTGGCTGTGACCAGCACATCCTGGACCGCTTCATCCT
CAAGGCTCTGGACCGCCACTGGCACAGCAAGTGTCTCAAGTGCAGCGACTGCCACACGCCACTGGCCGAG
CGCTGCTTCAGCCGAGGGGAGAGCGTTTACTGCAAGGACGACTTTTTCAAGCGCTTCGGGACCAAGTGCG
CCGCGTGCCAGCTGGGCATCCCGCCCACGCAGGTGGTGCGCCGCGCCCAGGACTTCGTGTACCACCTGCA
CTGCTTTGCCTGCGTCGTGTGCAAGCGGCAGCTGGCCACGGGCGACGAGTTCTACCTCATGGAGGACAGC
CGGCTCGTGTGCAAGGCGGACTACGAAACCGCCAAGCAGCGAGAGGCCGAGGCCACGGCCAAGCGGCCGC
GCACGACCATCACCGCCAAGCAGCTGGAGACGCTGAAGAGCGCTTACAACACCTCGCCCAAGCCGGCGCG
CCACGTGCGCGAGCAGCTCTCGTCCGAGACGGGCCTGGACATGCGCGTGGTGCAGGTTTGGTTCCAGAAC
CGCCGGGCCAAGGAGAAGAGGCTGAAGAAGGACGCCGGCCGGCAGCGCTGGGGGCAGTATTTCCGCAACA
TGAAGCGCTCCCGCGGCGGCTCCAAGTCGGACAAGGACAGCGTTCAGGAGGGGCAGGACAGCGACGCTGA
GGTCTCCTTCCCCGATGAGCCTTCCTTGGCGGAAATGGGCCCGGCCAATGGCCTCTACGGGAGCTTGGGG
GAACCCACCCAGGCCTTGGGCCGGCCCTCGGGAGCCCTGGGCAACTTCTCCCTGGAGCATGGAGGCCTGG
CAGGCCCAGAGCAGTACCGAGAGCTGCGTCCCGGCAGCCCCTACGGTGTCCCCCCATCCCCCGCCGCCCC
GCAGAGCCTCCCTGGCCCCCAGCCCCTCCTCTCCAGCCTGGTGTACCCAGACACCAGCTTGGGCCTTGTG
CCCTCGGGAGCCCCCGGCGGGCCCCCACCCATGAGGGTGCTGGCAGGGAACGGACCCAGTTCTGACCTAT
CCACGGGGAGCAGCGGGGGTTACCCCGACTTCCCTGCCAGCCCCGCCTCCTGGCTGGATGAGGTAGACCA
CGCTCAGTTCTAGTAATGAACTAGTCCGTAACTTGAAAGTATTTCGATTTCTTGGCTTTATATATCTTGT
GGAAAGGACGATGACAACCCATTTGAAGTGCAGCT
