>Addgene plasmid #143077 | TFORF0817 | depositor partial sequence | sequence record 281370 | Barcode
TGACAACCCATTTGAAGTGCAGCT
